>Addgene plasmid #147206 | pAc5.1A-DmXRN1-A1349W-dsRNAres-V5His6_P | depositor full sequence | sequence record 289653 | Full Sequence
CTTCAAGGAATTAATTCTATATTCTAAAAACACAAATGATACTTCTAAAAAAAATCATGAATGGCATCAA
CTCTGAATCAAATCTTTGCAGATGCACCTACTTCTCATTTCCACTGTCACATCATTTTTCCAGATCTCGC
TGCCTGTTATGTGGCCCACAAACCAAGACACGTTTTATGGCCATTAAAGCTGGCTGATCGTCGCCAAACA
CCAAATACATATCAATATGTACATTCGAGAAAGAAGCGATCAAAGAAGCGTCTTCGGGCGAGTAGGAGAA
TGCGGAGGAGAAGGAGAACGAGCTGATCTAGTATCTCTCCACAATCCAATGCCAACTGACCAACTGGCCA
TATTCGGAGCAATTTGAAGCCAATTTCCATCGCCTGGCGATCGCTCCATTCTTGGCTATATGTTTTTCAC
CGTTCCCGGGGCCATTTTCAAAGACTCGTCGGTAAGATAAGATTGTGTCACTCGCTGTCTCTCTTCATTT
GTCGAAGAATGCTGAGGAATTTCGCGATGACGTCGGCGAGTATTTTGAAGAATGAGAATAATTTGTATTT
ATACGAAAATCAGTTAGTGGAATTTTCTACAAAAACATGTTATCTATAGATAATTTTGTTGCAAAATATG
TTGACTATGACAAAGATTGTATGTATATACCTTTAATGTATTCTCATTTTCTTATGTATTTATAATGGCA
ATGATGATACTGATGATATTTTAAGATGATGCCAGACCACAGGCTGATTTCTGCGTCTTTTGCCGAACGC
AGTGCATGTGCGGTTGTTGTTTTTTGGAATAGTTTCAATTTTCGGACTGTCCGCTTTGATTTCAGTTTCT
TGGCTTATTCAAAAAGCAAAGTAAAGCCAAAAAAGCGAGATGGCAATACCAAATGCGGCAAAACGGTAGT
GGAAGGAAAGGGGTGCGGGGCAGCGGAAGGAAGGGTGGGGCGGGGCGTGGCGGGGTCTGTGGCTGGGCGC
GACGTCACCGACGTTGGAGCCACTCCTTTGACCATGTGTGCGTGTGTGTATTATTCGTGTCTCGCCACTC
GCCGGTTGTTTTTTTCTTTTTATCTCGCTCTCTCTAGCGCCATCTCGTACGCATGCTCAACGCACCGCAT
GTTGCCGTGTCCTTTATGCGTCATTTTGGCTCGAAATAGGCAATTATTTAAACAAAGATTAGTCAACGAA
AACGCTAAAATAAATAAGTCTACAATATGGTTACTTATTGCCATGTGTGTGCAGCCAACGATAGCAACAA
AAGCAACAACACAGTGGCTTTCCCTCTTTCACTTTTTGTTTGCAAGCGCGTGCGAGCAAGACGGCACGAC
CGGCAAACGCAATTACGCTGACAAAGAGCAGACGAAGTTTTGGCCGAAAAACATCAAGGCGCCTGATACG
AATGCATTTGCAATAACAATTGCGATATTTAATATTGTTTATGAAGCTGTTTGACTTCAAAACACACAAA
AAAAAAAATAAAACAAATTATTTGAAAGAGAATTAGGAATCGGACAGCTTATCGTTACGGGCTAACAGCA
CACCGAGACGAAATAGCTTACCTGACGTCACAGCCTCTGGAAGAACTGCCGCCAAGCAGAGAGAGAGAGA
AAAAGAGGGAGAGCAGCTTAGACCGCATGTGCTTGTGTGTGAGGCGTCTCTCTCTTCGTCTCCTGTTTGC
GCAAACGCATAGACTGCACTGAGAAAATCGATTACCTATTTTTTATGAATGAATATTTGCACTATTACTA
TTCAAAACTATTAAGATAGCAATCACATTCAATAGCCAAATACTATACCACCTGAGCGATGCAACGAAAT
GATCAATTTGAGCAAAAATGCTGCATATTTAGGACGGCATCATTATAGAAATGCTTCTTGCTGTGTACTT
TTCTCTCGTCTGGCAGCTGTTTCGCCGTTATTGTTAAAACCGGCTTAAGTTAGGTGTGTTTTCTACGACT
AGTGATGCCCCTACTAGAAGATGTGTGTTGCACAAATGTCCCTGAATAACCAATTTGAAGTGCAGATAGC
AGTAAACGTAAGCTAATATGAATATTATTTAACTGTAATGTTTTAATATCGCTGGACATTACTAATAAAC
CCACTATAAACACATGTACATATGTATGTTTTGGCATACAATGAGTAGTTGGGGAAAAAATGTGTAAAAG
CACCGTGACCATCACAGCATAAAGATAACCAGCTGAAGTATCGAATATGAGTAACCCCCAAATTGAATCA
CATGCCGCAACTGATAGGACCCATGGAAGTACACTCTTCATGGCGATATACAAGACACACACAAGCACGA
ACACCCAGTTGCGGAGGAAATTCTCCGTAAATGAAAACCCAATCGGCGAACAATTCATACCCATATATGG
TAAAAGTTTTGAACGCGACTTGAGAGCGGAGAGCATTGCGGCTGATAAGGTTTTAGCGCTAAGCGGGCTT
TATAAAACGGGCTGCGGGACCAGTTTTCATATCACTACCGTTTGAGTTCTTGTGCTGTGTGGATACTCCT
CCCGACACAAAGCCGCTCCATCAGCCAGCAGTCGTCTAATCCAGAGACCCCGGATCGGGGTACCTACTAG
TCCAGTGTGGTGGAATTCTGCAGATATCCAGCACAGTGGCGGCCGCCCAACATGGGTGTACCGAAATTTT
TCCGATATATATCGGAACGCTACCCCTGTCTGTCGGAGCTGGCCCGTGAACATTGTATTCCGGAATTTGA
TAACCTGTATCTGGATATGAATGGAATCGTGCATAATTGTAGCCACCCCGATGATAATAATATTCATTTC
CATCTTGAAGAAGAACAAATCTTTCAAGAGATATTTAATTATGTTGATAAACTTTTTTATCTAATTAAAC
CCCAACGGCTGTTTTTTCTGAGCGTAGATGGCGTCGCCCCGCGCGCGAAAATGAATCAACAACGATCGCG
CCGTTTTCGCACCGCCCGGGAAGCCGAACAACAAGAAGCGAAAGCCGCGCAACGCGGGGAACTGCGCGAA
CATGAACGGTTTGATAGTAATTGTATCACCCCCGGGACGGAGTTTATGGTCCGCCTCCAAGAAGGCCTCC
GAGCGTTCCTGAAGACCAAAATCAGCACCGACCCACTCTGGCAACGCTGTACGGTCATTCTGAGCGGACA
AGAAGCCCCGGGAGAAGGAGAACATAAAATTATGGATTATATCCGCTATATGAAAACCCAACCCGATTAC
GACCCGAACACGCGGCATTGTCTCTATGGATTGGATGCGGACTTGATAATCCTCGGACTGTGTACGCATG
AACTCCATTTTGTCGTCCTCCGAGAAGAAGTGAAATTTGGCCGAAATGTGAAACGGACGTCAGTCGAAGA
AACCCGATTTTTTCTCCTCCATCTCGGCCTCCTGCGCGAGTACCTCGAGCTGGAGTTCGACGCCCTGAGA
ACAGACGAGCACAAATTGGACATTGCGCAGCTTATCGACGACTGGGTGCTGATGGGCTTTTTGGTCGGCA
ACGACTTCATTCCCCACCTGCCGTGCCTGCACATTTCATCAAATGCACTGCCGCTGCTCTACCGCACCTA
CATCGGCATTTACCCGACCCTCGGCGGCAACATCAACGAGAACGGCAAGCTCAACCTGCGCCGCTTGCAG
ATTTTCATATCGGCCCTCACCGAGGTGGAGCTGGATCACTTCAAGGAGCACGCCGACGACTTGAAGTACA
TGAACAACAAATCAGAGGCGTTCGACATGGACGTCGGCGAGATCACCGAGTCTCAAAACCTCGACTCCGA
TCTCGGAGCCCTCATCAACAAGAGCATGCTGCTCTACGATGACGACAGCGAGGAGGACTGCTCCGACGAG
AACGCGGTTCTTCTGAAGGAGTTCCAGAACTACAAGCGAAACTTCTACCGCAACAAGTTCAAGCGTGATC
CGAATGATGAACTGATCGAGGAACTGTGCCACCACTACGTCAATGCGCTGCAGTGGGTGCTCGACTACTA
CTACCGTGGCGTGCAGTCCTGGGACTGGTACTATCCCTTCCACTACACTCCATTCATCAGCGACCTCAAG
AACATCGAGCAGGTGGAGATCGCCTTCCACATGGGCACGCCCTTTCTGCCATTCCAGCAGCTTCTGGCGG
TACTGCCGGCGGCCAGTGCAAAGCTTCTCCCTGTCGCCTACCACGACCTCATGCTGCTGCCGACCAGCCC
GCTGGCCGAGTTCTATCCACTGGAGTTCGAGAGCGACCTCAATGGCAAGAAACACGATTGGGAGGCGGTT
GTGCTGATACCCTTCATCGATGAGGGTCGGCTGCTGGCCGCTATGCTGCCATGCGAGGCTCAGCTGTCGC
TGGAGGAGCGCGAACGCAACCGACACGGTCCCATGTATGTGTACAAATACAGTACGGTGGCGCAGGGTCC
CATGCCAGCGTATCCACCGCTGAGGGCTCTTCCCGTGCTCTACTGCACGGAGGTGGCCAAGTGGTCGCAC
GAAATCGCAGTCAATCTGCCGTACAGCGTGTGCATCGAGCTACCAAATGCGGCGAGAACCGTTTTCTTCC
CGGGATTTCCCACCATGCAGCATCTGCCCTTCGATTTCGAGCTGCGCAACGACCGCGTCAAGGTGTTCGA
ACAGGTCAGTCGCAACCAGAACATTGTGCTAAAACCACGCAAGCGCCAGCTGGAGGACACACTGACGGCG
GTGGCCTCCCAGTACCTCGGGAAGGTGATCCACGTCGGCTGGCCGCATCTCGTCAAGGCGATAGTGGTGC
GCGTGGCCACGCGAGATCAGCGCGTCGACAGCGAGGGAATCACGCTAAACGATTCGCGGCGTTTCGACTC
GGAATGCAAGGCACTGCAGGAACACTTTATCAATCGTATGGGAATACAGTTTGCCAACTATGATGTGCTC
GTCTATGTGCGCACCTTTGCCGGCAATTCGACGGAGTTCCGCGACAAGGGGGCATTGATGGTGCGCGACT
CGTGGAGCAGCTCCGTCACCGGCTATCCAGCCCAGGGCGTGGTGGCCGATCTGACTGTGTGGGAAAGAAT
GCGCAAGAATTTCCTCAACGTGGAGCACTACTTCCCCGTTGGCAGCACGATCTTCTTGATCACGGATCCG
TATTACGGCAGCGAGGGAACTGTGCAGGACCCACGGCTGGCCTACACCAACGGCCGGATTCAAGTCAGCA
TCATGGTGCGACCGGAACCGAAAGTAAATGCGGCACGTCAGCTGCAGGAAGAGCGGGACCGGGACTATCT
GAGCACCTTCCAGGTCTGCAACTTGCTCCGAATCAGTGGCCGCACCCTGGGACGCCTAAGTGGCACCGTG
TGGGTGGTGCTCGGTCCGCGGCGTCAGAAGATGGAAAACGTGACCAAGCACAACATTGGCCTGCAGCTCA
AGTATCCGCGGCAGAACGAGGAGCGTGCCGGATACTGCTTCCGCACGAACAACCAGTGGTACTACTCCAG
CCTGGCCGTGGATCTGATGCGTAACTATTGCCAGCGTTACCCAGACGTTATCGACTTCTTTGGCGACTCC
AACGATCGCGCCGAGTTCGTATTCGAACAGGACGTGTTCCCCAATGCGGTTGGCCATCGCCGCGTCGAGG
AACTGGCCAACTGGGTGCGCCAGCAGCCGCACATGAAAGTGGAGCGCATCTCTTGCGGCTCCAAGACGGT
CTGCCGCGAGACCATCGAACTGCTGATAGCCGCCGTCGACGACCTGCGCTCACTGCCCGTCAAGCACGTT
AAACTGCAGGTGAAGCCGCACTTGCTCATCAAGCCCAATGTCACACTGCCAGATGTCTACCGATCAAAGC
GCCCGGTGCGTCTCTTCGATCGCGTCGTAATCGTACGCACCATTTACATGGTGCCCGTGGGCACTAAGGG
CACCGTGATTGGCATTCATCCCGTTACGGACCCCAACCCGGTCCGCCTGGAGTGCGTCCATGCTGTCGAC
ACGTTCTGCAAGGTGCTGTTCGACAGCCCCGTTCCGAACTGCAACAACATCCATGGCATCGCCGAAGACC
GAGTTTACAAGGTGCCCGAAATTGCCCTGGTGATCATCAAGACGGATGAGGAAGGAAAGAAGCAGAACGA
CTGCGAACTGCCGGTGAGGGATCCTCAGCCGAACCAGGCACAGGACGAGCCAGTCCGCGCGACCAGCAGT
CGCTATGTGACCGCCGCAGGGTCCACCTCGGTCCCGATCACGATGAAGACCCAAATTAGCGACGAATTCG
TCAAGACGCGTAGCGATCCGATAGCCCGTACGGATTCGTACAAGCCATCGTCGGAGCCAAAACCGGTGCC
GGTGCCGGAGCAGATTACCAACTGGCGGGAACGCGTCAGTACGCCAACAAACAAACCGCAGCCTGCGCCA
AATAATTGGCGCATAAATCGGTCTTCATCACGTCAACAGGGCGGTAGTATTTTTGTTGCTCCGCCCACAA
AAACTCCTGATGCAGCTGCAAGCACTGCTTCCACTGCATTCACCGCAGCCTCGTCCGCAACGCTGACTCC
TCTGGATCAGACCTTGGCGCTCATGTCGGTTTTGGGCGTGGGTGAGGACCAGAGCTCGCCGCCACTCCAG
GAGGCGGTGCAGCAGCAACGTCCGCCACTACTTCAACAGCAAAGAGCTCCGTTTCCCGGACAAATGCCCA
ATCTACCCAAGCCACCGCTCTTCTGGCAGCAAGAGTGGCAGAAGCAGGAGGCGCTGCAGCAGGAGGCGCA
GCAGCAGGAGGCGCAGAAGAAGCAGCAGCAGGCGCATGCGCAAATGGAGCCTGAACGTATCAATAGCCAG
CATTTCTACAGAAGCGGCCAGACAGGAGCGGCGTTGAATCAGCCGCCATTGGGTGCTCCATCAAAAAGGC
AGTGGCATGAGTGGGTGCACCCGCGCATGCAGCACGCCAACGCATTCCACGCTGGCGTCAACAATGGATA
TCAGATGCGTCCCAAAAAGAATATAGCTGCGCAGAGCACCTTTAACAACAACGTGCACATGCACCTCCAG
CAACCATATTACCCGAATCAGCAGCAGCAGCAGCAGCAGCAGCAGCCACTCCAGCTGACGGAGATCAACA
ATGCGCCACCGCGATACTCAACGATCCAAGATTTTGTGCCCATACAGGCGTACCGTCCCAAGAAATTAAA
TCGCGTCCAACCAGCCGGTCGTCAGGACGTCGATGCCACCAAGAATCCTAGTCGTTCGCCTGTGTTGCAG
CAACCGACGAACGAGACTATAGACACAAAGGCCAGTTCTAGTCTTCCGGTACAATCAGCAGGCGAACAGG
TGATTGGACTGATGCAAACGCTTGAAATTAAGCCGGCTGCGTCGCAGTCCGAATCTGATGGGGTCTCAAC
AGGCAGTGCGAACGCGCCCACAGCAACGACATCATCCCAGGCGGTCAACCGAAGGAAGCATCGAGTGCCT
CGCATCGGAGCCAAGTTCGACTTGGAATACATACTGCCCGACTCCCCGCATCCAACTTCTAGAGGGCCCT
TCGAAGGTAAGCCTATCCCTAACCCTCTCCTCGGTCTCGATTCTACGCGTACCGGTCATCATCACCATCA
CCATTGAGTTTAAACCCGCTGATCAGCCTCGACTGTGCCTTCTAAGGCCTGAGCTCGCTGATCAGCCTCG
ATCGAGGATCCAGACATGATAAGATACATTGATGAGTTTGGACAAACCACAACTAGAATGCAGTGAAAAA
AATGCTTTATTTGTGAAATTTGTGATGCTATTGCTTTATTTGTAACCATTATAAGCTGCAATAAACAAGT
TAACAACAACAATTGCATTCATTTTATGTTTCAGGTTCAGGGGGAGGTGTGGGAGGTTTTTTAAAGCAAG
TAAAACCTCTACAAATGTGGTATGGCTGATTATGATCAGTCGACCGATGCCCTTGAGAGCCTTCAACCCA
GTCAGCTCCTTCCGGTGGGCGCGGGGCATGACTATCGTCGCCGCACTTATGACTGTCTTCTTTATCATGC
AACTCGTAGGACAGGTGCCGGCAGCGCTCTGGGTCATTTTCGGCGAGGACCGCTTTCGCTGGAGCGCGAC
GATGATCGGCCTGTCGCTTGCGGTATTCGGAATCTTGCACGCCCTCGCTCAAGCCTTCGTCACTGGTCCC
GCCACCAAACGTTTCGGCGAGAAGCAGGCCATTATCGCCGGCATGGCGGCCGACGCGCTGGGCTACGTCT
TGCTGGCGTTCGCGACGCGAGGCTGGATGGCCTTCCCCATTATGATTCTTCTCGCTTCCGGCGGCATCGG
GATGCCCGCGTTGCAGGCCATGCTGTCCAGGCAGGTAGATGACGACCATCAGGGACAGCTTCAAGGATCG
CTCGCGGCTCTTACCAGCCAGCAAAAGGCCAGGAACCGTAAAAAGGCCGCGTTGCTGGCGTTTTTCCATA
GGCTCCGCCCCCCTGACGAGCATCACAAAAATCGACGCTCAAGTCAGAGGTGGCGAAACCCGACAGGACT
ATAAAGATACCAGGCGTTTCCCCCTGGAAGCTCCCTCGTGCGCTCTCCTGTTCCGACCCTGCCGCTTACC
GGATACCTGTCCGCCTTTCTCCCTTCGGGAAGCGTGGCGCTTTCTCAATGCTCACGCTGTAGGTATCTCA
GTTCGGTGTAGGTCGTTCGCTCCAAGCTGGGCTGTGTGCACGAACCCCCCGTTCAGCCCGACCGCTGCGC
CTTATCCGGTAACTATCGTCTTGAGTCCAACCCGGTAAGACACGACTTATCGCCACTGGCAGCAGCCACT
GGTAACAGGATTAGCAGAGCGAGGTATGTAGGCGGTGCTACAGAGTTCTTGAAGTGGTGGCCTAACTACG
GCTACACTAGAAGGACAGTATTTGGTATCTGCGCTCTGCTGAAGCCAGTTACCTTCGGAAAAAGAGTTGG
TAGCTCTTGATCCGGCAAACAAACCACCGCTGGTAGCGGTGGTTTTTTTGTTTGCAAGCAGCAGATTACG
CGCAGAAAAAAAGGATCTCAAGAAGATCCTTTGATCTTTTCTACGGGGTCTGACGCTCAGTGGAACGAAA
ACTCACGTTAAGGGATTTTGGTCATGAGATTATCAAAAAGGATCTTCACCTAGATCCTTTTAAATTAAAA
ATGAAGTTTTAAATCAATCTAAAGTATATATGAGTAAACTTGGTCTGACAGTTACCAATGCTTAATCAGT
GAGGCACCTATCTCAGCGATCTGTCTATTTCGTTCATCCATAGTTGCCTGACTCCCCGTCGTGTAGATAA
CTACGATACGGGAGGGCTTACCATCTGGCCCCAGTGCTGCAATGATACCGCGAGACCCACGCTCACCGGC
TCCAGATTTATCAGCAATAAACCAGCCAGCCGGAAGGGCCGAGCGCAGAAGTGGTCCTGCAACTTTATCC
GCCTCCATCCAGTCTATTAATTGTTGCCGGGAAGCTAGAGTAAGTAGTTCGCCAGTTAATAGTTTGCGCA
ACGTTGTTGCCATTGCTGCAGGCATCGTGGTGTCACGCTCGTCGTTTGGTATGGCTTCATTCAGCTCCGG
TTCCCAACGATCAAGGCGAGTTACATGATCCCCCATGTTGTGCAAAAAAGCGGTTAGCTCCTTCGGTCCT
CCGATCGTTGTCAGAAGTAAGTTGGCCGCAGTGTTATCACTCATGGTTATGGCAGCACTGCATAATTCTC
TTACTGTCATGCCATCCGTAAGATGCTTTTCTGTGACTGGTGAGTACTCAACCAAGTCATTCTGAGAATA
GTGTATGCGGCGACCGAGTTGCTCTTGCCCGGCGTCAACACGGGATAATACCGCGCCACATAGCAGAACT
TTAAAAGTGCTCATCATTGGAAAACGTTCTTCGGGGCGAAAACTCTCAAGGATCTTACCGCTGTTGAGAT
CCAGTTCGATGTAACCCACTCGTGCACCCAACTGATCTTCAGCATCTTTTACTTTCACCAGCGTTTCTGG
GTGAGCAAAAACAGGAAGGCAAAATGCCGCAAAAAAGGGAATAAGGGCGACACGGAAATGTTGAATACTC
ATACTCTTCCTTTTTCAATATTATTGAAGCATTTATCAGGGTTATTGTCTCATGAGCGGATACATATTTG
AATGTATTTAGAAAAATAAACAAATAGGGGTTCCGCGCACATTTCCCCGAAAAGTGCCACCTGACGTCTA
AGAAACCATTATTATCATGACATTAACCTATAAAAATAGGCGTATCACGAGGCCCTTTCGT
Features (pLannotate 1.2.2; 9 found; start..end, strand, type, name):
     56..2568    +  promoter       Ac5 promoter: Drosophila melanogaster actin 5C promoter
   7016..7033    -  CDS            KA2 (fragment): first 150 residues of the mouse kainate receptor subunit 2 mediates targeting to the neuronal soma (Shemesh et al., 2017)
   7496..7537    +  CDS            V5 tag: epitope tag from simian virus 5
   7637..7771    -  polyA_signal   SV40 poly(A) signal: SV40 polyadenylation signal
   7794..7878    -  CDS            large T antigen (fragment): large T antigen from SV40 (simian virus 40)
   7879..8349    +  CDS            TcR (fragment): tetracycline efflux protein; tet; confers resistance to tetracycline
   8393..8981    -  rep_origin     ori: high-copy-number ColE1/pMB1/pBR322/pUC origin of replication
   9152..10012   -  CDS            AmpR: β-lactamase; bla; confers resistance to ampicillin, carbenicillin, and related antibiotics
  10013..10117   -  promoter       AmpR promoter: bla
