[The description below was written by a language model from this plasmid's Addgene catalogue record and pLannotate feature annotations shown in this document.]
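Description:
pAc5.1A-DmXRN1-A1349W-dsRNAres-V5His6_P is an insect-cell expression plasmid of about 10.2 kb encoding a mutant form of the Drosophila melanogaster 5'-to-3' exoribonuclease XRN1 (the pacman/pcm gene product). The catalogue lists the backbone as unknown, although the name points to a pAc5.1-type vector, and the annotated features fit that layout. A Drosophila actin 5C (Ac5) promoter provides strong constitutive transcription in fly cell lines, and is followed by a long unannotated interval that presumably holds the XRN1 coding sequence. Next come a V5 epitope tag and an SV40 polyadenylation signal. The His6 tag implied by the name is not separately annotated. In bacteria the plasmid is maintained through a ColE1/pUC-type origin and selected with ampicillin via the bla gene and its promoter. The record calls it low copy even though the origin is annotated as a high-copy type. Short hits to a kainate receptor fragment, SV40 large T antigen and a tetracycline-resistance gene are partial matches. They are most likely annotation artefacts or backbone remnants rather than functional elements.

The insert carries the A1349W substitution indicated in the name, and the record also notes one silent change relative to the reference transcript. The "dsRNAres" label suggests the coding sequence was made resistant to a dsRNA used for knockdown, so that the tagged mutant could be expressed while endogenous XRN1 is depleted, but the record does not describe how this was done. The associated study concerns a direct DCP1–XRN1 interaction that couples mRNA decapping to 5' exonucleolytic decay. The construct is therefore suited to complementation and interaction assays in cultured Drosophila cells, with the V5 tag allowing detection or immunoprecipitation. The record does not state the specific effect of the A1349W mutation.
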