Addgene plasmid #147206: pAc5.1A-DmXRN1-A1349W-dsRNAres-V5His6_P
Purpose: Insect Expression of DmXRN1-A1349W-dsRNAres
Depositing lab: Elisa Izaurralde. Depositing organization: Max Planck Institute for Developmental Biology. Publication: A direct interaction between DCP1 and XRN1 couples mRNA decapping to 5' exonucleolytic degradation. Braun JE, Truffault V, Boland A, Huntzinger E, Chang CT, Haas G, Weichenrieder O, Coles M, Izaurralde E. Nat Struct Mol Biol. 2012 Dec;19(12):1324-31. doi: 10.1038/nsmb.2413. Epub 2012 Nov 11. PubMed 23142987.
Backbone
  Vector backbone: Unknown
  Vector type: Insect Expression
Growth in bacteria
  Bacterial resistance: Ampicillin, 100 μg/mL
  Growth temperature: 37°C
  Growth strain: DH5alpha
  Copy number: Low Copy
Gene/Insert
  Gene/Insert name: DmXRN1-A1349W-dsRNAres (alt name: pacman)
  Species: D. melanogaster (fly)
  Mutation: one silent mtuation compared to the sequence given by NCBI:NM_078684 variant A
  Entrez Gene: pcm (a.k.a. Dmel_CG3291, CG3291, DmXrn1, Dmel\CG3291, Pcm, XRN1, XRN1/pcm, Xrn1, Xrn1p)
  Cloning method: Unknown
Terms and licenses: Academic/Nonprofit Terms; Industry Terms: Not Available to Industry
Depositor comments: Plasmids from this collection were made available to the research community and donated after the lab closed. Please note that the sequence provided by the depositing laboratory may be theoretical/predicted or based on Sanger sequencing results. There may be discrepancies between sequencing results obtained by Addgene and the depositor sequence. If an Addgene verified sequence is not available, please contact before placing your order to request that our lab fully sequence the plasmid.
How to cite: pAc5.1A-DmXRN1-A1349W-dsRNAres-V5His6_P was a gift from Elisa Izaurralde (Addgene plasmid # 147206 ; http://n2t.net/addgene:147206 ; RRID:Addgene_147206)
